>Addgene plasmid #48563 | pFUSB4_TAAT | depositor full sequence | sequence record 70263 | Full Sequence
ATGTTTTCCCAGTCACGACGTTGTAAAACGACGGCCAGTCTTAAGCGTCTCATGGCCTGACCCCGGACCA
AGTGGTGGCCTATCGCCAGCAACGGTGGCGGCAAGCAAGCGCTCGAAACGGTGCAGCGGCTGTTGCCGGT
GCTGTGCCAGGACCATGGCCTGACCCCGGACCAAGTGGTGGCTATCGCCAGCAACATTGGCGGCAAGCAA
GCGCTCGAAACGGTGCAGCGGCTGTTGCCGGTGCTGTGCCAGGACCATGGCCTGACCCCGGACCAAGTGG
TGGCTATCGCCAGCAACATTGGCGGCAAGCAAGCGCTCGAAACGGTGCAGCGGCTGTTGCCGGTGCTGTG
CCAGGACCATGGCCTGACCCCGGACCAAGTGGTGGCTATCGCCAGCAACGGTGGCGGCAAGCAAGCGCTC
GAAACGGTGCAGCGGCTGTTGCCGGTGCTGTGCCAGGACCATGGCCTGACCCCGGACCAAGTGGTGGCTA
TCGAGACGTCTAGACCAGCCAGGACAGAAATGCCTCGACTTCGCTGCTACCCAAGGTTGCCGGGTGACGC
ACACCGTGGAAACGGATGAAGGCACGAACCCAGTGGACATAAGCCTGTTCGGTTCGTAAGCTGTAATGCA
AGTAGCGTATGCGCTCACGCAACTGGTCCAGAACCTTGACCGAACGCAGCGGTGGTAACGGCGCAGTGGC
GGTTTTCATGGCTTGTTATGACTGTTTTTTTGGGGTACAGTCTATGCCTCGGGCATCCAAGCAGCAAGCG
CGTTACGCCGTGGGTCGATGTTTGATGTTATGGAGCAGCAACGATGTTACGCAGCAGGGCAGTCGCCCTA
AAACAAAGTTAAACATTATGAGGGAAGCGGTGATCGCCGAAGTATCGACTCAACTATCAGAGGTAGTTGG
CGTCATCGAGCGCCATCTCGAACCGACGTTGCTGGCCGTACATTTGTACGGCTCCGCAGTGGATGGCGGC
CTGAAGCCACACAGTGATATTGATTTGCTGGTTACGGTGACCGTAAGGCTTGATGAAACAACGCGGCGAG
CTTTGATCAACGACCTTTTGGAAACTTCGGCTTCCCCTGGAGAGAGCGAGATTCTCCGCGCTGTAGAAGT
CACCATTGTTGTGCACGACGACATCATTCCGTGGCGTTATCCAGCTAAGCGCGAACTGCAATTTGGAGAA
TGGCAGCGCAATGACATTCTTGCAGGTATCTTCGAGCCAGCCACGATCGACATTGATCTGGCTATCTTGC
TGACAAAAGCAAGAGAACATAGCGTTGCCTTGGTAGGTCCAGCGGCGGAGGAACTCTTTGATCCGGTTCC
TGAACAGGATCTATTTGAGGCGCTAAATGAAACCTTAACGCTATGGAACTCGCCGCCCGACTGGGCTGGC
GATGAGCGAAATGTAGTGCTTACGTTGTCCCGCATTTGGTACAGCGCAGTAACCGGCAAAATCGCGCCGA
AGGATGTCGCTGCCGACTGGGCAATGGAGCGCCTGCCGGCCCAGTATCAGCCCGTCATACTTGAAGCTAG
ACAGGCTTATCTTGGACAAGAAGAAGATCGCTTGGCCTCGCGCGCAGATCAGTTGGAAGAATTTGTCCAC
TACGTGAAAGGCGAGATCACCAAGGTAGTCGGCAAATAACCCTCGAGCCACCCATGACCAAAATCCCTTA
ACGTGAGTTACGCGTCGTTCCACTGAGCGTCAGACCCCGTAGAAAAGATCAAAGGATCTTCTTGAGATCC
TTTTTTTCTGCGCGTAATCTGCTGCTTGCAAACAAAAAAACCACCGCTACCAGCGGTGGTTTGTTTGCCG
GATCAAGAGCTACCAACTCTTTTTCCGAAGGTAACTGGCTTCAGCAGAGCGCAGATACCAAATACTGTCC
TTCTAGTGTAGCCGTAGTTAGGCCACCACTTCAAGAACTCTGTAGCACCGCCTACATACCTCGCTCTGCT
AATCCTGTTACCAGTGGCTGCTGCCAGTGGCGATAAGTCGTGTCTTACCGGGTTGGACTCAAGACGATAG
TTACCGGATAAGGCGCAGCGGTCGGGCTGAACGGGGGGTTCGTGCACACAGCCCAGCTTGGAGCGAACGA
CCTACACCGAACTGAGATACCTACAGCGTGAGCATTGAGAAAGCGCCACGCTTCCCGAAGGGAGAAAGGC
GGACAGGTATCCGGTAAGCGGCAGGGTCGGAACAGGAGAGCGCACGAGGGAGCTTCCAGGGGGAAACGCC
TGGTATCTTTATAGTCCTGTCGGGTTTCGCCACCTCTGACTTGAGCGTCGATTTTTGTGATGCTCGTCAG
GGGGGCGGAGCCTATGGAAAAACGCCAGCAACGCGGCCTTTTTACGGTTCCTGGCCTTTTGCTGGCCTTT
TGCTCACATGTTCTTTCCTGCGTTATCCCCTGATTCTGTGGATAACCGTATTACCGCCTTTGAGTGAGCT
GATACCGCTCGCCGCAGCCGAACGACCGAGCGCAGCGAGTCAGTGAGCGAGGAAGCGGAAGAGCGCCCAA
TACGCAAACCGCCTCTCCCCGCGCGTTGGCCGATTCATTAATGCAGCTGGCACGACAGGTTTCCCGACTG
GAAAGCGGGCAGTGAGCGCAACGCAATTAATACGCGTACCGCTAGCCAGGAAGAGTTTGTAGAAACGCAA
AAAGGCCATCCGTCAGGATGGCCTTCTGCTTAGTTTGATGCCTGGCAGTTTATGGCGGGCGTCCTGCCCG
CCACCCTCCGGGCCGTTGCTTCACAACGTTCAAATCCGCTCCCGGCGGATTTGTCCTACTCAGGAGAGCG
TTCACCGACAAACAACAGATAAAACGAAAGGCCCAGTCTTCCGACTGAGCCTTTCGTTTTATTTGATGCC
TGGCAGTTCCCTACTCTCGCGTTAACGCTAGCATGG
Features (pLannotate 1.2.2; 8 found; start..end, strand, type, name):
      3..39      -  CDS            lacZα (fragment): LacZα fragment of β-galactosidase; lacZ fragment
    596..619     +  promoter       Pc promoter (fragment): intI1 (promoter lies within the coding sequence); class 1 integron promoter
    795..851     +  CDS            GmR (fragment): gentamycin acetyltransferase; aacC1; confers resistance to gentamycin
    858..1649    +  CDS            SmR: aminoglycoside adenylyltransferase (Murphy, 1985); aadA; confers resistance to spectinomycin and streptomycin
   1742..2330    +  rep_origin     ori: high-copy-number ColE1/pMB1/pBR322/pUC origin of replication
   2513..2605    +  CDS            lacI (fragment): lac repressor; lacI; The lac repressor binds to the lac operator to inhibit transcription in E. coli. This inhibition can be relieved by adding lactose or isopropyl-β-D-thiogalactopyranoside (IPTG).
   2660..2687    -  terminator     rrnB T2 terminator: transcription terminator T2 from the E. coli rrnB gene
   2819..2862    +  terminator     rrnB T1 terminator: Escherichia coli rrnB; transcription terminator T1 from the E. coli rrnB gene
