[The description below was written by a language model from this plasmid's Addgene catalogue record and pLannotate feature annotations shown in this document.]
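Description:
pFUSB4_TAAT is a small (about 2.9 kb) bacterial intermediate plasmid for Golden Gate assembly of TALENs, built on the pFUS_B4 array vector. Its insert is a synthetic, pre-assembled block of four TAL effector repeats with the RVD order NG NI NI NG. Under the standard RVD code (NG for T, NI for A) this block recognises the bases T-A-A-T, which gives the plasmid its name. The catalogue lists it under mammalian expression and TALEN vectors, but the annotated features include no eukaryotic promoter, nuclease domain or polyadenylation signal. The plasmid therefore appears to serve as a repeat-module donor rather than as an expression construct in its own right.

Propagation in E. coli relies on a high-copy ColE1/pUC-type origin. Selection uses the aadA aminoglycoside adenylyltransferase gene (SmR), which confers spectinomycin and streptomycin resistance and sits downstream of a fragment of the class 1 integron Pc promoter and a remnant of a gentamicin resistance gene. Only short fragments of lacZα and lacI are annotated, which would fit replacement of a lacZα screening cassette by the repeat array during Golden Gate cloning, although the record does not say this explicitly. The rrnB T1 and T2 terminators are also present and probably insulate the cloning region from read-through transcription. The feature table does not annotate the repeat array itself, so its exact position and flanking restriction sites are not stated.

The depositor notes that the plasmid was made by Golden Gate cloning, and the associated work describes a simplified 15-RVD GoldyTALEN design for in vivo genome engineering. Ready-made four-repeat blocks like this one are typically combined with other array plasmids and a final half-repeat in a TALEN backbone, so that full arrays need not be built from single-repeat modules.
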