Addgene plasmid #48563: pFUSB4_TAAT
Depositing lab: Stephen Ekker. Depositing organization: Mayo Foundation for Medical Education and Research. Publication: High Efficiency In Vivo Genome Engineering with a Simplified 15-RVD GoldyTALEN Design. Ma AC, Lee HB, Clark KJ, Ekker SC. PLoS One. 2013 May 29;8(5):e65259. doi: 10.1371/journal.pone.0065259. Print 2013. PubMed 23734242.
Backbone
  Vector backbone: pFUS_B4
  Vector type: Mammalian Expression, TALEN
Growth in bacteria
  Bacterial resistance: Spectinomycin, 50 μg/mL
  Growth temperature: 37°C
  Growth strain: Top10
  Copy number: Unknown
Gene/Insert
  Gene/Insert name: RVD sequence: NG NI NI NG
  Species: Synthetic
  Cloning method: Unknown
  Sequencing primers: 5′ ttgatgcctggcagttccct; 3′ cgaaccgaacaggcttatgt
Terms and licenses: Academic/Nonprofit Terms; Industry Terms: Not Available to Industry
Depositor comments: Plasmid was created using Golden Gate cloning.
How to cite: pFUSB4_TAAT was a gift from Stephen Ekker (Addgene plasmid # 48563 ; http://n2t.net/addgene:48563 ; RRID:Addgene_48563)
