>Addgene plasmid #48563 | pFUSB4_TAAT | addgene partial sequence | sequence record 71355 | pCR8_F1 5'-ttgatgcctggcagttccct-3'
TCACGACGTTGTAAAACGACGGCCAGTCTTAAGCGTCTCATGGCCTGACCCCGGACCAAGTGGTGGCTAT
CGCCAGCAACGGTGGCGGCAAGCAAGCGCTCGAAACGGTGCAGCGGCTGTTGCCGGTGCTGTGCCAGGAC
CATGGCCTGACCCCGGACCAAGTGGTGGCTATCGCCAGCAACATTGGCGGCAAGCAAGCGCTCGAAACGG
TGCAGCGGCTGTTGCCGGTGCTGTGCCAGGACCATGGCCTGACCCCGGACCAAGTGGTGGCTATCGCCAG
CAACATTGGCGGCAAGCAAGCGCTCGAAACGGTGCAGCGGCTGTTGCCGGTGCTGTGCCAGGACCATGGC
CTGACCCCGGACCAAGTGGTGGCTATCGCCAGCAACGGTGGCGGCAAGCAAGCGCTCGAAACGGTGCAGC
GGCTGTTGCCGGTGCTGTGCCAGGACCATGGCCTGACCCCGGACCAAGTGGTGGCTATCGAGACGTCTAG
ACCAGCCAGGACAGAAATGCCTCGACTTCGCTGCTACCCAAGGTTGCCGGGTGACGCACACCGTGGAAAC
GGATGAAGGCACGAACCCAGTGGACATAAGCCTGTTCGGTTCGTAAGCTGTAATGCAAGTAGCGTATGCG
CTCACGCAACTGGTCCAGAACCTTGACCGAACGCAGCGGTGGTAACGGCGCAGTGGCGGTTTTCATGGCT
TGTTATGACTGTTTTTTTGGGGTACAGTCTATGCCTCGGGCATCCAAGCAGCAAGCGCGTTACGCCGTGG
GTCGATGTTTGATGTTATGGAGCAGCAACGATGTTACGCAGCAGGGCAGTCGCCCTAAAACAAAGTTAAA
CATTATGA
